Addgene plasmid #18633: T4 Lysozyme F153M WT*
Depositing lab: Brian Matthews. Depositing organization: University of Oregon.
Backbone
  Vector backbone: pHS1403
  Backbone size w/o insert (bp): 5000
  Vector type: Bacterial Expression
Growth in bacteria
  Bacterial resistance: Ampicillin, 100 μg/mL
  Growth temperature: 37°C
  Growth strain: DH5alpha
  Copy number: High Copy
Gene/Insert
  Gene/Insert name: T4 Lysozyme (alt name: A153M)
  Species: Bacteriophage T4
  Insert size (bp): 600
  Mutation: F153M WT*
  GenBank ID: NP_049736
  Entrez Gene: e (a.k.a. T4p123)
  Cloning method: Restriction Enzyme; 5′ cloning site BamHI (not destroyed); 3′ cloning site HindIII (not destroyed)
  Sequencing primers: 5′ na; 3′ GGCGTATCACGAGGCCC
Terms and licenses: Academic/Nonprofit Terms; Industry Terms: Not Available to Industry
Depositor comments: The BamHI site is 27 bp from the ATG and the HindIII site is 115 bp from the stop.
How to cite: T4 Lysozyme F153M WT* was a gift from Brian Matthews (Addgene plasmid # 18633 ; http://n2t.net/addgene:18633 ; RRID:Addgene_18633)
