[The description below was written by a language model from this plasmid's Addgene catalogue record.]
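Description:
T4 Lysozyme F153M WT* is a bacterial expression plasmid built on the pHS1403 backbone (about 5 kb without insert) that carries a mutant form of the bacteriophage T4 lysozyme gene (gene e). It is maintained as a high-copy plasmid in E. coli under ampicillin selection. The record does not include a feature table and does not state the promoter, origin of replication or any other regulatory elements of the backbone, so how expression is driven or induced cannot be described from the available information.

The insert is roughly 600 bp and sits between a BamHI site at the 5′ end and a HindIII site at the 3′ end, both of which were preserved during cloning. According to the depositor's comments, the BamHI site lies 27 bp from the start codon and the HindIII site 115 bp from the stop codon, so the fragment includes short flanking untranslated stretches and can be excised or transferred as a cassette. The recorded mutation is F153M, replacing phenylalanine 153 with methionine, in the "WT*" background. The record does not define WT*, though in the T4 lysozyme literature the term usually refers to the cysteine-free pseudo-wild-type protein used as a reference background. The alternative name given, A153M, does not match the F153M designation, and the record does not explain the discrepancy. No tags or fusion partners are listed.

The intended use is not stated explicitly. A point-mutant lysozyme in a bacterial expression vector is consistent with producing recombinant protein in E. coli to study how a single substitution affects protein structure, folding or stability.
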