>Addgene plasmid #18633 | T4 Lysozyme F153M WT* | addgene partial sequence | sequence record 24418 | 3primeUP
CNANGGAAAAGCCCGCTCATTAGGCGGGCTCAGATCTGCTCATGTTTGACAGCTTATCATCGATAAGCTT
CGGCAATAAATTCTTGATATGTTTTCATATGTTTCCTTTAAATATTTTAATTAGTAATTGTCTATTCAAG
TAATTGTGAATATACTATCACAATTCCAAGAGAAAGTAAACAGCTTTATAGATTTTTATACGCGTCCCAA
GTGCCAGTTCTCATCGTTGTAATGACTCGTTTTGCGCGATTAGGTGTTTGATTATACCATCTACTTTTAG
CTAAGTTAACTGCTGCTTCATCCCAGCGTTTTTGTTGAAGCATACGTAAAGAGTTAGTAAATCCTGCCAC
ACCGGTTTCTCCCATTTGGAAAACCATATTAATCAATGCAGCGCGACGAACCGCATCAAGAGAATCATAA
ACCGGTTTTAATTTAGCATTTCTCAGAATTCCGCGAACAGCAGCATCAACATCCTGATTAAAGAGTTTTT
CAGCCTCATCTTTTGTAATTACACCATTAGTATTACGCCCAATAGCTTTATCTAATTCAGATTTAGCAGC
ATTAAGTGATGGACTTTTTGTAAGCAAATGACCGATGCCAATAGTGTAATAGCCTTCTGTGTCTTTATAG
ATTTTAAGTCTAAGACCTTCATCTATACGTAACATTTCAAATATATTCATAATACCTCCTAAGCATCGAT
GGATCCTGTTTCCTGTGTGAAATTGTTATCCGCTCACAATTCCACACATTATACGAGCCGATGATAATTG
TCACAGGGGATGGGGAGTAGCTGACCTGTTCCTGNTGAATGTATCGCNNCAATNCNCCATN
